>Addgene plasmid #147710 | pAc5.1B-lambdaN-HA-DmNot1-8xmut-dsRNAres_U | depositor full sequence | sequence record 290157 | Full Sequence
CTTCAAGGAATTAATTCTATATTCTAAAAACACAAATGATACTTCTAAAAAAAATCATGAATGGCATCAA
CTCTGAATCAAATCTTTGCAGATGCACCTACTTCTCATTTCCACTGTCACATCATTTTTCCAGATCTCGC
TGCCTGTTATGTGGCCCACAAACCAAGACACGTTTTATGGCCATTAAAGCTGGCTGATCGTCGCCAAACA
CCAAATACATATCAATATGTACATTCGAGAAAGAAGCGATCAAAGAAGCGTCTTCGGGCGAGTAGGAGAA
TGCGGAGGAGAAGGAGAACGAGCTGATCTAGTATCTCTCCACAATCCAATGCCAACTGACCAACTGGCCA
TATTCGGAGCAATTTGAAGCCAATTTCCATCGCCTGGCGATCGCTCCATTCTTGGCTATATGTTTTTCAC
CGTTCCCGGGGCCATTTTCAAAGACTCGTCGGTAAGATAAGATTGTGTCACTCGCTGTCTCTCTTCATTT
GTCGAAGAATGCTGAGGAATTTCGCGATGACGTCGGCGAGTATTTTGAAGAATGAGAATAATTTGTATTT
ATACGAAAATCAGTTAGTGGAATTTTCTACAAAAACATGTTATCTATAGATAATTTTGTTGCAAAATATG
TTGACTATGACAAAGATTGTATGTATATACCTTTAATGTATTCTCATTTTCTTATGTATTTATAATGGCA
ATGATGATACTGATGATATTTTAAGATGATGCCAGACCACAGGCTGATTTCTGCGTCTTTTGCCGAACGC
AGTGCATGTGCGGTTGTTGTTTTTTGGAATAGTTTCAATTTTCGGACTGTCCGCTTTGATTTCAGTTTCT
TGGCTTATTCAAAAAGCAAAGTAAAGCCAAAAAAGCGAGATGGCAATACCAAATGCGGCAAAACGGTAGT
GGAAGGAAAGGGGTGCGGGGCAGCGGAAGGAAGGGTGGGGCGGGGCGTGGCGGGGTCTGTGGCTGGGCGC
GACGTCACCGACGTTGGAGCCACTCCTTTGACCATGTGTGCGTGTGTGTATTATTCGTGTCTCGCCACTC
GCCGGTTGTTTTTTTCTTTTTATCTCGCTCTCTCTAGCGCCATCTCGTACGCATGCTCAACGCACCGCAT
GTTGCCGTGTCCTTTATGCGTCATTTTGGCTCGAAATAGGCAATTATTTAAACAAAGATTAGTCAACGAA
AACGCTAAAATAAATAAGTCTACAATATGGTTACTTATTGCCATGTGTGTGCAGCCAACGATAGCAACAA
AAGCAACAACACAGTGGCTTTCCCTCTTTCACTTTTTGTTTGCAAGCGCGTGCGAGCAAGACGGCACGAC
CGGCAAACGCAATTACGCTGACAAAGAGCAGACGAAGTTTTGGCCGAAAAACATCAAGGCGCCTGATACG
AATGCATTTGCAATAACAATTGCGATATTTAATATTGTTTATGAAGCTGTTTGACTTCAAAACACACAAA
AAAAAAAATAAAACAAATTATTTGAAAGAGAATTAGGAATCGGACAGCTTATCGTTACGGGCTAACAGCA
CACCGAGACGAAATAGCTTACCTGACGTCACAGCCTCTGGAAGAACTGCCGCCAAGCAGAGAGAGAGAGA
AAAAGAGGGAGAGCAGCTTAGACCGCATGTGCTTGTGTGTGAGGCGTCTCTCTCTTCGTCTCCTGTTTGC
GCAAACGCATAGACTGCACTGAGAAAATCGATTACCTATTTTTTATGAATGAATATTTGCACTATTACTA
TTCAAAACTATTAAGATAGCAATCACATTCAATAGCCAAATACTATACCACCTGAGCGATGCAACGAAAT
GATCAATTTGAGCAAAAATGCTGCATATTTAGGACGGCATCATTATAGAAATGCTTCTTGCTGTGTACTT
TTCTCTCGTCTGGCAGCTGTTTCGCCGTTATTGTTAAAACCGGCTTAAGTTAGGTGTGTTTTCTACGACT
AGTGATGCCCCTACTAGAAGATGTGTGTTGCACAAATGTCCCTGAATAACCAATTTGAAGTGCAGATAGC
AGTAAACGTAAGCTAATATGAATATTATTTAACTGTAATGTTTTAATATCGCTGGACATTACTAATAAAC
CCACTATAAACACATGTACATATGTATGTTTTGGCATACAATGAGTAGTTGGGGAAAAAATGTGTAAAAG
CACCGTGACCATCACAGCATAAAGATAACCAGCTGAAGTATCGAATATGAGTAACCCCCAAATTGAATCA
CATGCCGCAACTGATAGGACCCATGGAAGTACACTCTTCATGGCGATATACAAGACACACACAAGCACGA
ACACCCAGTTGCGGAGGAAATTCTCCGTAAATGAAAACCCAATCGGCGAACAATTCATACCCATATATGG
TAAAAGTTTTGAACGCGACTTGAGAGCGGAGAGCATTGCGGCTGATAAGGTTTTAGCGCTAAGCGGGCTT
TATAAAACGGGCTGCGGGACCAGTTTTCATATCACTACCGTTTGAGTTCTTGTGCTGTGTGGATACTCCT
CCCGACACAAAGCCGCTCCATCAGCCAGCAGTCGTCTAATCCAGAGACCCCGGATCGGGGTACCAACATG
GACGCACAAACACGACGACGTGAGCGTCGCGCTGAGAAACAAGCTCAATGGAAAGCTGCAAACGGTGGAT
CTCCTCCACATATGGCTTACCCATACGATGTTCCAGATTACGCTCCTCCAAGCTTAATTAAGATGAACGT
AGAGAGCCAACTGAAGACACCGCCAACGCACATTCGAAATCTGGTCAAGCACGTGAACAAGCGAAATTTT
AATGAGAGCAGCGAGCAAATAAATCAGTTCGTTAAAGAGCACGGCCTGGAAGCGGATCGCAGCAGCCTGC
GCCACCTGTTCTCCGTGATCAACTTCAGCGATCTCGTGCCATCAGTTACGGTCCAGCTGCAGGCGAAGCT
CCTGGGCATCCAGTTGGAGCGTCAGCTTCACAGTTCATCGTTTGTGTCCAACATCTGCTACGCTTTTGAC
CAGTTCTTCGCCAGCAACCAGAAGTCCCTGAAGCCTGTTGCGGTAGCGGATCTCGTTGGCCAGGTCGCCC
GACTGACCGGCATCAACAAGGTTTGTGAGTGCGTCTTTGCCTTGGCCTTGACCCACTCCTCGTACACAGA
ACTCAAACATTCTGCCAGGAACAACCTAAAAGGTAGCCTCAGCGAACTTATAGACTCTTACTTGGGTAAT
AAAGGCACCGGCCCAGCCGACAGCGGTCTCCGGGAGATCTCCTTCGATCTACTGCAGTATTTGCTGTGCT
GCCTTAGCGAGTACGTACAACCGCAGGTGGAAGCACAGTTTTTGATCAAGCTTCGTGAGGAGTTTCCGCG
CCAGGCGGTACCGCTGGTTCTAGCGCCGTTCCTTTACGGCTCGACGACGGCGACGATTGCGGGAGCAGGT
GCCAGCGAAACGGATGCGGAGGCCGAAGCGACGACTAATAGCAACAGCTCCAGTTTCGAAGCAGATGCTT
TGAACGAGGTGGGAATCGAGGATATTTATGACCATTTAAGCGAGATAATATTCACCAACCAGGGCAAAAA
TAATATTATGGACACATCTTGGATTAATCTAATCCTTGAAATCGGTTATGAATTTACATCGAGCGTTGAA
GAGTGTAAGAATCATTTGTGTTCCCGCGAGCGAGAACGCGCTGAGCTCCAGTCCAAAGATGTCGCCAAGA
TCGTGGGTCTTATGTGCCGACGGCACTCCTCCCTGCTCGATTGTAATGTGAATCTACCGACGCCGGCGAA
CTTCTGGCCTGGTCAGGGACAGGGCGGTGGCAGCAACAGCAGTGGCTCTTCGCAGACACAAATCACTCCG
CAGCAACAGAACCCGGGCAGCAGTAACAACAACGATGGCAGCGATGGCAATTCGTCCAGTGATAAGAAGG
ACAAGAAGGAGACGACGGAGGCCACGCAAACTTGGAAGCCAGATGTCTTTGTGCAGGCGCTCAAGGAGGT
GGTGCCTCAGCTCAACTGGAAGGACGTGTGCATGGAACTTGATCATCCCGAGTTCGTGCTGAAGGATCGC
ATCGGTTTGGAGCTTTTGCTCACCATCCTTCGGCTGGCCACTGGCTCTAACATATTTCCACATCCAGAAT
GCATTTACCGTCACTGGGCAAACACGGAAGGTCAGCTGTCGCTTATCGCGACAATGCTGAAGAACCCGGA
TCTCTTTTCCTTCGCCGACTTTGTATTTAGCCAGCCAGCGTTGGATGTGCTTAAGACAGCTCCGGATGCG
GACAATAAGGAGATCTCGTCCTGGAAGTCGCTTCACCTGGTGGAGGTGCTGCTCTCCATTGCGGACAAGG
GATACTATACGCAGGTCCATGAGCTATTCAAGTTCCCAGCGCAGAACTGTCCCGATGTGCTATTTTTGGC
CTTATTGAACACAAGTCCGCCTATGACGCCACTGCGTCAGGATCTGTTTAACCAACTGATACCAACGTTC
CTTGGCAACCATCCCAACTCGAACGTGATCTTGGCCAGCGCCTGGAGCTCGAACAGCTTCCAACTTCGTT
CCAATATCATGAATGCTATGTCCGAGTGGTATCTCCGAGGCAATGAGTTCGATCAGGTGAAACTGTCGCG
CATCCTGGATCTTGCCCAGGATTTAAAAGCGCTATCAGCGCTGCTCAACGCCCGTTCATTTTTATTCATT
ATCGACCTGGCTTGCCTTGCCTCTCGGCGCGAGTACCTGAAGCTGGAAAAGTGGCTTACCGATAAAATTC
GCGAACATGGAGAGCCTTTTATGCAGGCTATAATCAAGGTTCTGCACCGCCGCTGCCCGCAGGTTATCAA
CGCCAAAGTGCCAGAGGATCAGCTGCCTCCCAAGCAGGCGCAGCTTTTGCCCGAGACAGTTACAACCATG
ATCAACTGTCTGCAAACGTGCATCAATAACTGCATGCAGCCGGAGATGGTCGAAGTCATCATGCAAATGA
CCGCGAACGTGGCGATTATGGCTAACATGGCGCGTGCCCAACAGCAGCAGCAGCCAGGATTGGTTCCGCC
GCCTCCACCAACAATTCTGCGCGGCCATCGTGGTATGGATCTGCCTGGAGGCATAGTCCCTCCGCCACCG
CAGCAACCGTTCTCCGGAAACCTCAACGCGCAGATGTTTGGACCAGGAATGGATCCGCTAACGAATATGT
CCAACAACTTAGCCGGCCTCAACCTCAGCGGCCCGAACGGAGCATTTAATTTTGGAAACATGCTAACTTC
TCCATCGCGTCTGATGACTCCGGGAGCCAATCCCTATCCGCTGAACCTCATGCAGATGCCGCAGGCTCCG
CCACCACCCAACGTAGGAAACCTAGGCCGCATGCTGCCAGGGGGTCCACAACAGCAGACTCCAACGCCGA
CTCCAACGGCCCCCAATCCAAACAACCCTGTGATGGCCGATCTCCAGATACCTGTGTCAAAGGAAGTTGA
AGACGAGGTCAACTCATACTTTCAGCGCATCTACAACCACCAGCCGAATCCAACGCTGTCCATCGATGAA
GTGCTGGACATTTTGCAAAGATTTAAAGAGTCAAGTAACCGGCGCGAGCAGGAAGTCTTTTTGTGCATGC
TGCGCAATCTGTTCGAGGAATATCGCTTTTTCTGTCAATACCCAGAGAAAGAGCTACAGATTACTGCGCA
GCTATTTGGTGGCATTATTGATCGTAACCTGGTGCCCACTTTTGTTGCACTGGGCCTTTCTCTGCGCTGT
GTCTTGGATGCCCTCCGCAAGCCCGATGGATCTAAGCTTTACTATTTCGGTGTGACGGCACTGGACAGAT
TCAGAACTCGATTGCACACCTACAACAAATACTGCGAGCATATCCGCTCCATTCCTCACTTCTCTGACTT
CCCGCCGCACCTTATTCAGTATGTGGAATACGGAATGCACGGCCAGGAGCCGCCGCCGCAGAAGTTGATT
GGACTCAGCAATACGATTCCTTCGGCGATATCTAGCGGACCAGGAACGGAACCAATTTACAGGAATAGCT
CCATGTTAGGTAATATGCCCGCTGCCACCCCGGGATCGGGACCGAAATCAAACGCTGCTGTATCGCATGC
CACGAGAATGAAGTCCATCGCCAATGCCACCAATATCGACACACTTTTGGTGGCCAACCAGGAAGAGAAA
GTGACTGTGCCACCAGAGCCTGTGCAGGACAAAACTGCCTTTATTTTCAACAACTTGAGCCAGCTGAACA
TACCGCAGAAGTGCGATGAGATAAAGGAGATTATGACCAAGGAGTATTGGCCGTGGCTAGCGCAATATCT
GGTCCTCAAACGCGCATCAATGGAGTTCAACTTCCACACACTATATTACAACTTTTTGGATGCCCTTAAA
AACGGCGAGATCAACCGATTCGTAACCAAAGAGACCCTACGCAACATCAAGGTACTCTTGCGCTCCGATA
AGGGAGTTATTAATTTCTCCGATCGAAGTCTGTTGAAGAACCTCGGACACTGGTTGGGCATGATGACCTT
AGGTCGCAATCGCCCCATCCTGCAGTTGGATCTGGATCTTAAATCCCTTTTGGCTGAGGCTTACCACAAG
GGCCAGCAGGAACTGCTTTTTGTGGTTCCTTTCGTAGCCAAGATCCTTGAGTCATCCGCCAAGTCTCGCA
TCTTCCGATCGCCCAATCCATGGACAATGGGTATCATGTACGTGCTTGCTGAGCTTCACCAGGAGCCAGA
CCTTAAGCTGAACCTGAAGTTTGAAATCGAAGTACTCTGCAAAACACTTAATCTGGAGTTGGCCAAGTTG
CGACAAGTGATCTACCTGAAGGATCCCAATCGAACTCACCGGATTGAAGAGCAGATGTCGCAACCAAAAC
CGAAACAACTTGAGCCAGTGGCTTCTGCGCCAGCTCTACCGCGTGAACAGCAATCCCCGGCACAACCTCC
GCCACCACCACAACAGCAGCAACCACCGCAGCAGCAGGTACCTCCACCGCCATCCTCTGCGGACGTGGAC
GCCCAAAATGCGGCCGCTATGATGATGGCAGCGGGCGGAGCTAATAGTACTCCTGGATCGGTATCTTCGC
CCAATCTACCCACCGATTCCAGCCAGGTGGCACTACCGCCACCAGAGCCGCGCTATTCATACGTGGACGT
AAACGTGAGCAACTTCCAGCTTATTGGTCAGCAGTTGGTACTGCCACCCAATACTCCGTTCCTGCACGCC
AATCCCGGAATCAAACACATGGTCGTCAACGCCGTGGAGCGCACGATAACCGACTGGTTGCAGCCTATTG
TGGACCGAAGCATCCGCATTGCCTGTGCCACCACCGAGCAGATCATCCGCAAGGACTTCGCCCTGGATGC
TGACGAGAACCGAATGCGCACTGCCGCTCATCAGATGGTACGAAACCTTGCCGCCGGCATGGCCATGATT
ACCGGTAAGGATGAGATAGCGCGTGCTATTAGCCAGAATCTGCACAAGGCCTTGCTGTCGGGTCTAAATG
GGATGCCCAGCATGGCTGAGATCCAAGCTGCTGCTATGCAGTTAGCCAGCGAAAATGTTGAGCTAGTTTG
CGCTTTCATTCAGAAAACATCTGCTGAAAAGGCAGCCGCAGAGATCAATAGGCGTCTAAGCACCGATTTC
GAGACCAGAAAAATTGCTCGTGAAGAGGGCAACCGCTTTGTGGACGCCCAGATCCTCACCTATCAACAGG
AGCGTCTTCCAGAAGCAGTGCGCATCAAGGTGGGCGCGGCTCCAGCTACACTTTATGCTGTGTACTCGGA
GTTCGCTAGAAGCATACCTGGCTTCCAGCAGATGAGCGATCGCGATATTGCCCTGTTTGTGCCCAAGCCG
ACGGATTTGTCTCAGCCAAATGTGTTTGCTAATGATGATAGCATGGTATACGGGGAACTGGCTAGCAAAA
TGGAGGCCTTCATGAACACGGCAATCGGAGTGCCGACACTCCAGATCCAGGCTAGCAAGATGCACATGCT
ACTCAACGCCCTGATAGCGACGCGTCGACTGCGTGACCAAGAGTCTGCCTTTAATCTGCTGACCCGCGCG
GTCGAGGGTTTGACCGAAGGATTGGTCAATATGCATGAAAACATGGAGCAAATGAAGATGTACCAAAACA
TCCATCTCCGTATCCTTGGCTTGCTGAACAACAGTTTCGGTGCTCCAAACACAGAGCGAGCGGTAACAAA
GTGTTTCTTCGATATCCGAGAGGAGGTGCGATATAACGTGGAGGCAGCTCGCGCTTTGATTACGTCGCAC
TTTGTCAATCTGAATCAGTTTGACGGAATGCTACGCGACTGCATGGACAACGGAAACAATTATGTGGCTA
TATCGTTCGGTATCGCACTGCTGGAGCGCCTCATCATGGACGATCGAGTGATTAATATTGTTTCGGACAA
CGAATTCATGGCAACTGTTGAGCTGCTAGGTAGGCTGACCCAACACCGTCACCGCTACCCCGAGTGTATC
GTCAACGCCATCGACACCCTGTGGTCCGGCAATTTCAATAGCTCCTCCGATTATTCCCCCTTTAATGGAA
ACGACCGCTATCTGAGCGGCGCTAGCCACTATATTCATAGCGGAATGCACCATGTCCGCTCGTGTGACAC
CGACGACCCCCCCGGACTCCAGGAAAAAACCGAATTCTTGTTGAAAGACTGGGTGGCCTTGTATACCCAG
CAAAATCAACAATCGACCCGTGACGCCCGTAATTTTGGCGCCTTCGTGCAAAAAATGAATACCTACGGCA
TTTTGAAGACCGATGATCTGATTACGCGCTTCTTTCGTCAAGCTACCCATATCTGTACCGACGTCGTCTA
TCGTATGTTTGCTGAACCCAGCCTTCCCATTAATCAAGCTAAGAATAAAATTTTTCAATGGATTGACGCC
TTTGTGCACTTGATCGCCATGCTGGTCCGCCATTCGGGAGAGGCCGGCAACCCCACGACGAAAATTAATT
TGCTCAATAAAGTCTTGGGAATCGTCTTGGGCACCTTGATCAAAGATCACGAAATGCGCGGAGTGTCCTT
TCAACAAGTGGGATATCACCGTTTTTTTATGATGTTGTTTATGGAATTGTGTACCGCTGACGTCATCCTG
GAAAGCTTGATGCATAGCATCGTCAGCGCTTTTGCTTACACATATCACTTGTTGAATCCCAGCGTGGCTT
ATGGATGTTGCTTTGCTTGGTTGGCACTCATTTCGCATCGCGTCTTCCTGGGCCGCATCCTGGTCCAAAT
TCCCGGGCAAAAGGGCTGGCCACTTTACGCTCAATTGCTGCAGGACCTTTTTAAATATCTTGCGCCCTTC
TTACGCAACACTGAGCTCGGCAAACAGGTCCAGGAATTGTACAAGGGGACGCTAGATGTTCTGCTCGTTC
TGCTTCACGACTTCCCGGAGTTCTTGTGCGACTATCATTTTGGGTTCTGTGACACCATCCCGCCCAATTG
CGTCCAGATGCGTAACATCATCCTGTCGGCGTTTCCGCGCAACATGCGCTTGCCCGATCCCTTCACGCCC
AACCTAAAAGTGGACATGCTGTCGGACAGTAGTAATGCGCCTAAGGTGCTCAGTAGCTACATTATGAACA
TCCAGCCCGCGAACTTTAAGAAGGATTTGGACTCGTACCTCAAGGCCCGGGCGCCAGTTACTTTTCTATC
GGAATTACGTGGTCACTTGCAGGTGACAAGCGAGCCAGGAACTCGTTACAACATGGCGCTGATGAATGCT
CTGGTCATGTATGTGGGAACTCAGGCGATTGCTTTGATCAGAAACAAAAACTTTGTGCCCAACACCTCGA
ACATAGCACACAGCGCCCACATGGATATCTTCCAGAATCTTGCTGTTGACTTGGATACGGAGGGTCGCTA
TCTGTTCTTGAATGCGATTGCGAACCAGTTGCGCTATCCCAACAGCCACACGCACTACTTCAGCTGTGCG
GTGCTGCATCTGTTTGCCGAGGCCAACTCGGAGGCAATTCAGGCACAGATCACTCGCGTACTTCTGGAAC
GATTGCGTGTGAACCGCCCGCATCCTTGGGGACTGTTGATCACTTTTATTGAGCTGATCAAAAATCCCAT
CTACAAGTTCTGGGACCATGACTTTGTGCACTGTGCGCCAGAGATCACCAAGCTCTTTGAATCGGTGGCC
CGTTCCTGTCTGGCCAAGTCGAACGTCACCCAGCAGTTGAACATGCCCGTCGTCGATGGCGAGGGCCAGG
AGGTAGCCACCATCAACTGATCTAGAGGGCCCGCGGTTCGAAGGTAAGCCTATCCCTAACCCTCTCCTCG
GTCTCGATTCTACGCGTACCGGTCATCATCACCATCACCATTGAGTTTAAACCCGCTGATCAGCCTCGAC
TGTGCCTTCTAAGGCCTGAGCTCGCTGATCAGCCTCGATCGAGGATCCAGACATGATAAGATACATTGAT
GAGTTTGGACAAACCACAACTAGAATGCAGTGAAAAAAATGCTTTATTTGTGAAATTTGTGATGCTATTG
CTTTATTTGTAACCATTATAAGCTGCAATAAACAAGTTAACAACAACAATTGCATTCATTTTATGTTTCA
GGTTCAGGGGGAGGTGTGGGAGGTTTTTTAAAGCAAGTAAAACCTCTACAAATGTGGTATGGCTGATTAT
GATCAGTCGACCGATGCCCTTGAGAGCCTTCAACCCAGTCAGCTCCTTCCGGTGGGCGCGGGGCATGACT
ATCGTCGCCGCACTTATGACTGTCTTCTTTATCATGCAACTCGTAGGACAGGTGCCGGCAGCGCTCTGGG
TCATTTTCGGCGAGGACCGCTTTCGCTGGAGCGCGACGATGATCGGCCTGTCGCTTGCGGTATTCGGAAT
CTTGCACGCCCTCGCTCAAGCCTTCGTCACTGGTCCCGCCACCAAACGTTTCGGCGAGAAGCAGGCCATT
ATCGCCGGCATGGCGGCCGACGCGCTGGGCTACGTCTTGCTGGCGTTCGCGACGCGAGGCTGGATGGCCT
TCCCCATTATGATTCTTCTCGCTTCCGGCGGCATCGGGATGCCCGCGTTGCAGGCCATGCTGTCCAGGCA
GGTAGATGACGACCATCAGGGACAGCTTCAAGGATCGCTCGCGGCTCTTACCAGCCAGCAAAAGGCCAGG
AACCGTAAAAAGGCCGCGTTGCTGGCGTTTTTCCATAGGCTCCGCCCCCCTGACGAGCATCACAAAAATC
GACGCTCAAGTCAGAGGTGGCGAAACCCGACAGGACTATAAAGATACCAGGCGTTTCCCCCTGGAAGCTC
CCTCGTGCGCTCTCCTGTTCCGACCCTGCCGCTTACCGGATACCTGTCCGCCTTTCTCCCTTCGGGAAGC
GTGGCGCTTTCTCAATGCTCACGCTGTAGGTATCTCAGTTCGGTGTAGGTCGTTCGCTCCAAGCTGGGCT
GTGTGCACGAACCCCCCGTTCAGCCCGACCGCTGCGCCTTATCCGGTAACTATCGTCTTGAGTCCAACCC
GGTAAGACACGACTTATCGCCACTGGCAGCAGCCACTGGTAACAGGATTAGCAGAGCGAGGTATGTAGGC
GGTGCTACAGAGTTCTTGAAGTGGTGGCCTAACTACGGCTACACTAGAAGGACAGTATTTGGTATCTGCG
CTCTGCTGAAGCCAGTTACCTTCGGAAAAAGAGTTGGTAGCTCTTGATCCGGCAAACAAACCACCGCTGG
TAGCGGTGGTTTTTTTGTTTGCAAGCAGCAGATTACGCGCAGAAAAAAAGGATCTCAAGAAGATCCTTTG
ATCTTTTCTACGGGGTCTGACGCTCAGTGGAACGAAAACTCACGTTAAGGGATTTTGGTCATGAGATTAT
CAAAAAGGATCTTCACCTAGATCCTTTTAAATTAAAAATGAAGTTTTAAATCAATCTAAAGTATATATGA
GTAAACTTGGTCTGACAGTTACCAATGCTTAATCAGTGAGGCACCTATCTCAGCGATCTGTCTATTTCGT
TCATCCATAGTTGCCTGACTCCCCGTCGTGTAGATAACTACGATACGGGAGGGCTTACCATCTGGCCCCA
GTGCTGCAATGATACCGCGAGACCCACGCTCACCGGCTCCAGATTTATCAGCAATAAACCAGCCAGCCGG
AAGGGCCGAGCGCAGAAGTGGTCCTGCAACTTTATCCGCCTCCATCCAGTCTATTAATTGTTGCCGGGAA
GCTAGAGTAAGTAGTTCGCCAGTTAATAGTTTGCGCAACGTTGTTGCCATTGCTGCAGGCATCGTGGTGT
CACGCTCGTCGTTTGGTATGGCTTCATTCAGCTCCGGTTCCCAACGATCAAGGCGAGTTACATGATCCCC
CATGTTGTGCAAAAAAGCGGTTAGCTCCTTCGGTCCTCCGATCGTTGTCAGAAGTAAGTTGGCCGCAGTG
TTATCACTCATGGTTATGGCAGCACTGCATAATTCTCTTACTGTCATGCCATCCGTAAGATGCTTTTCTG
TGACTGGTGAGTACTCAACCAAGTCATTCTGAGAATAGTGTATGCGGCGACCGAGTTGCTCTTGCCCGGC
GTCAACACGGGATAATACCGCGCCACATAGCAGAACTTTAAAAGTGCTCATCATTGGAAAACGTTCTTCG
GGGCGAAAACTCTCAAGGATCTTACCGCTGTTGAGATCCAGTTCGATGTAACCCACTCGTGCACCCAACT
GATCTTCAGCATCTTTTACTTTCACCAGCGTTTCTGGGTGAGCAAAAACAGGAAGGCAAAATGCCGCAAA
AAAGGGAATAAGGGCGACACGGAAATGTTGAATACTCATACTCTTCCTTTTTCAATATTATTGAAGCATT
TATCAGGGTTATTGTCTCATGAGCGGATACATATTTGAATGTATTTAGAAAAATAAACAAATAGGGGTTC
CGCGCACATTTCCCCGAAAAGTGCCACCTGACGTCTAAGAAACCATTATTATCATGACATTAACCTATAA
AAATAGGCGTATCACGAGGCCCTTTCGT
Features (pLannotate 1.2.2; 10 found; start..end, strand, type, name):
     56..2568    +  promoter       Ac5 promoter: Drosophila melanogaster actin 5C promoter
   2588..2653    +  CDS            N (fragment): REGN_LAMBD - Experimental evidence at protein level: Swiss-Prot protein existence level 1. Plays a role as a transcriptional antitermination factor that allows the virus to initiate its lytic phase. Activates expression of the delayed viral early genes by modifying host RNA polymerase (RNAP) into a form that is resistant to termination signals. This antitermination function requires the host NusA protein which serves to stabilize the interaction between antitermination protein N and host RNA polymerase. From Escherichia phage lambda (Bacteriophage lambda).
   2678..2704    +  CDS            3xHA (fragment): three tandem HA epitope tags
  10263..10304   +  CDS            V5 tag: epitope tag from simian virus 5
  10404..10538   -  polyA_signal   SV40 poly(A) signal: SV40 polyadenylation signal
  10561..10645   -  CDS            large T antigen (fragment): large T antigen from SV40 (simian virus 40)
  10646..11116   +  CDS            TcR (fragment): tetracycline efflux protein; tet; confers resistance to tetracycline
  11160..11748   -  rep_origin     ori: high-copy-number ColE1/pMB1/pBR322/pUC origin of replication
  11919..12779   -  CDS            AmpR: β-lactamase; bla; confers resistance to ampicillin, carbenicillin, and related antibiotics
  12780..12884   -  promoter       AmpR promoter: bla
