[The description below was written by a language model from this plasmid's Addgene catalogue record and pLannotate feature annotations shown in this document.]
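Description:
pAc5.1B-lambdaN-HA-DmNot1-8xmut-dsRNAres_U is an insect-cell expression plasmid of about 13 kb. The catalogue lists its backbone as unknown, although the name and feature layout point to a pAc5.1-type vector. It is propagated in E. coli through a ColE1/pUC-family origin and selected with ampicillin via the β-lactamase gene and its bla promoter. The record lists it as low copy despite the origin annotation. The small tetracycline-resistance and SV40 large T antigen fragments annotated near the polyadenylation region appear to be non-functional backbone remnants.

Expression is driven by the constitutive Drosophila actin 5C promoter. Downstream of it lie a short fragment of the bacteriophage lambda N protein and then an HA epitope tag, annotated as a partial match to 3xHA. The large unannotated stretch that follows corresponds in position to the D. melanogaster Not1 coding sequence, the scaffold subunit of the CCR4-NOT deadenylase complex. A V5 tag and an SV40 poly(A) signal sit beyond the insert; the record does not say whether the V5 tag is translated in frame with Not1.

The lambda N peptide binds BoxB RNA hairpins, so fusions of this kind are generally used to tether a protein to a BoxB-bearing reporter mRNA, with HA allowing detection or immunoprecipitation. The "dsRNAres" label implies silent changes that let the transcript escape dsRNA-mediated knockdown, which suits complementation experiments in cells depleted of endogenous Not1. "8xmut" indicates eight engineered substitutions, which the record does not specify. Relative to the NCBI reference, the record separately notes ten silent differences and three non-silent ones: N605S, K759M and D1629N. The associated publication concerns the structure and assembly of the NOT module of CCR4-NOT. The depositor sequence may be theoretical rather than fully verified.
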