Addgene plasmid #147710: pAc5.1B-lambdaN-HA-DmNot1-8xmut-dsRNAres_U
Purpose: Insect Expression of DmNot1-8xmut-dsRNAres
Depositing lab: Elisa Izaurralde. Depositing organization: Max Planck Institute for Developmental Biology. Publication: Structure and assembly of the NOT module of the human CCR4-NOT complex. Boland A, Chen Y, Raisch T, Jonas S, Kuzuoglu-Ozturk D, Wohlbold L, Weichenrieder O, Izaurralde E. Nat Struct Mol Biol. 2013 Nov;20(11):1289-97. doi: 10.1038/nsmb.2681. Epub 2013 Oct 13. PubMed 24121232.
Backbone
  Vector backbone: Unknown
  Vector type: Insect Expression
Growth in bacteria
  Bacterial resistance: Ampicillin, 100 μg/mL
  Growth temperature: 37°C
  Growth strain: DH5alpha
  Copy number: Low Copy
Gene/Insert
  Gene/Insert name: DmNot1-8xmut-dsRNAres
  Species: D. melanogaster (fly)
  Mutation: 10 silent mutations and three non silent N605S, K759M, D1629N compared to the sequence given by NCBI: NM_001103772.2.
  Entrez Gene: Not1 (a.k.a. Dmel_CG34407, CG1874, CG1884, CG34407, Dmel\CG34407, Dmel_CG1874, Dmel_CG1884, NOT, NOT1, anon-EST:Liang-1.29, anon-WO0118547.221, clone 1.29, not1)
  Cloning method: Unknown
Terms and licenses: Academic/Nonprofit Terms; Industry Terms: Not Available to Industry
Depositor comments: Plasmids from this collection were made available to the research community and donated after the lab closed. Please note that the sequence provided by the depositing laboratory may be theoretical/predicted or based on Sanger sequencing results. There may be discrepancies between sequencing results obtained by Addgene and the depositor sequence. If an Addgene verified sequence is not available, please contact before placing your order to request that our lab fully sequence the plasmid.
How to cite: pAc5.1B-lambdaN-HA-DmNot1-8xmut-dsRNAres_U was a gift from Elisa Izaurralde (Addgene plasmid # 147710 ; http://n2t.net/addgene:147710 ; RRID:Addgene_147710)
